>Addgene plasmid #217717 | HA-MBP-TEVpCS-ADGRC1 CTFdeltaTA-FLAG | addgene full sequence | sequence record 442649 | Addgene NGS Result
GGATGAAGCGCTGAAAGATGCGCAGACCAACGAGAACCTTTACTTCCAAGACATCAGCCGTAGAGAGAAC
GGAGAAGTGCTGCCTCTGAAAATCGTGACATACGCCGCCGTGTCCCTCTCCCTGGCTGCCCTGCTGGTGG
CTTTCGTGCTGCTGTCTCTGGTGCGGATGCTTCGGAGCAACCTGCATAGCATCCACAAGCACCTGGCCGT
GGCCCTGTTCCTGAGCCAGCTGGTCTTTGTGATTGGCATCAACCAGACAGAGAATCCTTTCCTGTGTACA
GTGGTGGCCATCCTGCTCCACTATATCTACATGAGCACATTCGCCTGGACTCTGGTGGAAAGCCTGCACG
TGTACAGAATGCTGACAGAGGTGCGCAACATTGACACCGGCCCTATGCGGTTCTACTACGTGGTCGGATG
GGGCATCCCCGCTATCGTGACCGGCCTGGCCGTGGGCTTGGATCCCCAGGGCTACGGCAACCCCGACTTC
TGCTGGCTGAGCTTGCAGGACACCCTGATCTGGTCTTTCGCCGGCCCCATCGGCGCCGTAATCATCATCA
ACACCGTTACATCTGTGCTGTCTGCTAAGGTGTCCTGTCAGAGAAAGCACCACTACTACGGAAAAAAGGG
CATCGTGAGCCTGCTGCGAACCGCCTTCCTGCTACTGCTCCTGATCAGCGCCACATGGCTGCTGGGCCTG
CTGGCCGTGAACAGAGATGCCCTGAGCTTTCACTACCTGTTTGCCATCTTCAGCGGCCTGCAGGGCCCCT
TCGTGCTGCTGTTCCACTGCGTGCTGAACCAGGAGGTGAGAAAGCACCTGAAGGGCGTGCTGGGAGGCAG
GAAGCTGCACCTGGAAGATTCCGCCACCACAAGAGCCACCCTGCTGACCAGAAGCCTGAACTGCAACACC
ACCTTCGGCGACGGACCTGACATGCTGAGAACAGATCTGGGCGAGTCTACCGCCAGCCTGGACTCCATCG
TGCGGGACGAGGGCATCCAGAAACTGGGAGTTTCCTCCGGCCTGGTGCGGGGATCCCACGGCGAACCCGA
CGCCAGCCTCATGCCTCGGAGCTGCAAGGACCCACCAGGCCACGACAGCGATTCCGACAGCGAGCTGAGC
CTGGACGAGCAGAGCAGCAGCTACGCCTCTAGCCACAGCTCTGATAGCGAGGACGACGGCGTGGGCGCCG
AGGAAAAGTGGGACCCCGCCAGAGGCGCCGTGCACAGCACCCCTAAGGGCGATGCCGTTGCTAATCACGT
GCCAGCTGGCTGGCCTGATCAATCTCTGGCTGAGAGCGACAGCGAGGACCCCAGCGGCAAGCCTAGACTG
AAGGTGGAAACCAAGGTGTCTGTGGAACTGCACAGAGAGGAACAAGGGAGCCATAGAGGCGAGTACCCTC
CTGATCAGGAGAGCGGCGGCGCGGCTAGACTGGCCTCCAGCCAGCCTCCTGAGCAGCGGAAAGGCATCCT
GAAGAACAAGGTCACATATCCTCCTCCACTGACCCTGACCGAGCAGACCCTGAAGGGAAGACTGAGAGAA
AAGCTGGCTGATTGCGAGCAAAGTCCTACCAGCTCTAGAACCAGCTCCCTGGGAAGCGGAGGTCCTGATT
GCGCCATCACAGTGAAGAGCCCCGGCAGAGAACCTGGCCGGGACCACCTAAATGGCGTCGCCATGAACGT
GCGGACCGGCTCTGCCCAGGCCGACGGCAGCGACTCTGAAAAACCTGGTTCTGACTACAAAGACGATGAC
GACAAGTGAAGATCTGACAAAACTCACACATGCCCACCGTGCCCAGCACCTGAACTCCTGGGGGGACCGT
CAGTCTTCCTCTTCCCCCCAAAACCCAAGGACACCCTCATGATCTCCCGGACCCCTGAGGTCACATGCGT
GGTGGTGGACGTGAGCCACGAAGACCCTGAGGTCAAGTTCAACTGGTACGTGGACGGCGTGGAGGTGCAT
AATGCCAAGACAAAGCCGCGGGAGGAGCAGTACAACAGCACGTACCGTGTGGTCAGCGTCCTCACCGTCC
TGCACCAGGACTGGCTGAATGGCAAGGAGTACAAGTGCAAGGTCTCCAACAAAGCCCTCCCAGCCCCCAT
CGAGAAAACCATCTCCAAAGCCAAAGGGCAGCCCCGAGAACCACAGGTGTACACCCTGCCCCCATCCCGG
GAGGAGATGACCAAGAACCAGGTCAGCCTGACCTGCCTGGTCAAAGGCTTCTATCCCAGCGACATCGCCG
TGGAGTGGGAGAGCAATGGGCAGCCGGAGAACAACTACAAGACCACGCCTCCCGTGCTGGACTCCGACGG
CTCCTTCTTCCTCTACAGCAAGCTCACCGTGGACAAGAGCAGGTGGCAGCAGGGGAACGTCTTCTCATGC
TCCGTGATGCACGAGGCTCTGCACAACCACTACACGCAGAAGAGCCTCTCCCTGTCTCCGGGTAAATGAG
TGCTAGCTGGCCAGACATGATAAGATACATTGATGAGTTTGGACAAACCACAACTAGAATGCAGTGAAAA
AAATGCTTTATTTGTGAAATTTGTGATGCTATTGCTTTATTTGTAACCATTATAAGCTGCAATAAACAAG
TTAACAACAACAATTGCATTCATTTTATGTTTCAGGTTCAGGGGGAGGTGTGGGAGGTTTTTTAAAGCAA
GTAAAACCTCTACAAATGTGGTATGGAATTAATTCTAAAATACAGCATAGCAAAACTTTAACCTCCAAAT
CAAGCCTCTACTTGAATCCTTTTCTGAGGGATGAATAAGGCATAGGCATCAGGGGCTGTTGCCAATGTGC
ATTAGCTGTTTGCAGCCTCACCTTCTTTCATGGAGTTTAAGATATAGTGTATTTTCCCAAGGTTTGAACT
AGCTCTTCATTTCTTTATGTTTTAAATGCACTGACCTCCCACATTCCCTTTTTAGTAAAATATTCAGAAA
TAATTTAAATACATCATTGCAATGAAAATAAATGTTTTTTATTAGGCAGAATCCAGATGCTCAAGGCCCT
TCATAATATCCCCCAGTTTAGTAGTTGGACTTAGGGAACAAAGGAACCTTTAATAGAAATTGGACAGCAA
GAAAGCGAGCTTCTAGCTTATCCTCAGTCCTGCTCCTCTGCCACAAAGTGCACGCAGTTGCCGGCCGGGT
CGCGCAGGGCGAACTCCCGCCCCCACGGCTGCTCGCCGATCTCGGTCATGGCCGGCCCGGAGGCGTCCCG
GAAGTTCGTGGACACGACCTCCGACCACTCGGCGTACAGCTCGTCCAGGCCGCGCACCCACACCCAGGCC
AGGGTGTTGTCCGGCACCACCTGGTCCTGGACCGCGCTGATGAACAGGGTCACGTCGTCCCGGACCACAC
CGGCGAAGTCGTCCTCCACGAAGTCCCGGGAGAACCCGAGCCGGTCGGTCCAGAACTCGACCGCTCCGGC
GACGTCGCGCGCGGTGAGCACCGGAACGGCACTGGTCAACTTGGCCATGATGGCTCCTCCTGTCAGGAGA
GGAAAGAGAAGAAGGTTAGTACAATTGCTATAGTGAGTTGTATTATACTATGCAGATATACTATGCCAAT
GATTAATTGTCAAACTAGGGCTGCAGGGTTCATAGTGCCACTTTTCCTGCACTGCCCCATCTCCTGCCCA
CCCTTTCCCAGGCATAGACAGTCAGTGACTTACCAAACTCACAGGAGGGAGAAGGCAGAAGCTTGAGACA
GACCCGCGGGACCGCCGAACTGCGAGGGGACGTGGCTAGGGCGGCTTCTTTTATGGTGCGCCGGCCCTCG
GAGGCAGGGCGCTCGGGGAGGCCTAGCGGCCAATCTGCGGTGGCAGGAGGCGGGGCCGAAGGCCGTGCCT
GACCAATCCGGAGCACATAGGAGTCTCAGCCCCCCGCCCCAAAGCAAGGGGAAGTCACGCGCCTGTAGCG
CCAGCGTGTTGTGAAATGGGGGCTTGGGGGGGTTGGGGCCCTGACTAGTCAAAACAAACTCCCATTGACG
TCAATGGGGTGGAGACTTGGAAATCCCCGTGAGTCAAACCGCTATCCACGCCCATTGATGTACTGCCAAA
ACCGCATCATCATGGTAATAGCGATGACTAATACGTAGATGTACTGCCAAGTAGGAAAGTCCCATAAGGT
CATGTACTGGGCATAATGCCAGGCGGGCCATTTACCGTCATTGACGTCAATAGGGGGCGTACTTGGCATA
TGATACACTTGATGTACTGCCAAGTGGGCAGTTTACCGTAAATACTCCACCCATTGACGTCAATGGAAAG
TCCCTATTGGCGTTACTATGGGAACATACGTCATTATTGACGTCAATGGGCGGGGGTCGTTGGGCGGTCA
GCCAGGCGGGCCATTTACCGTAAGTTATGTAACGCCTGCAGGTTAATTAAGAACATGTGAGCAAAAGGCC
AGCAAAAGGCCAGGAACCGTAAAAAGGCCGCGTTGCTGGCGTTTTTCCATAGGCTCCGCCCCCCTGACGA
GCATCACAAAAATCGACGCTCAAGTCAGAGGTGGCGAAACCCGACAGGACTATAAAGATACCAGGCGTTT
CCCCCTGGAAGCTCCCTCGTGCGCTCTCCTGTTCCGACCCTGCCGCTTACCGGATACCTGTCCGCCTTTC
TCCCTTCGGGAAGCGTGGCGCTTTCTCATAGCTCACGCTGTAGGTATCTCAGTTCGGTGTAGGTCGTTCG
CTCCAAGCTGGGCTGTGTGCACGAACCCCCCGTTCAGCCCGACCGCTGCGCCTTATCCGGTAACTATCGT
CTTGAGTCCAACCCGGTAAGACACGACTTATCGCCACTGGCAGCAGCCACTGGTAACAGGATTAGCAGAG
CGAGGTATGTAGGCGGTGCTACAGAGTTCTTGAAGTGGTGGCCTAACTACGGCTACACTAGAAGAACAGT
ATTTGGTATCTGCGCTCTGCTGAAGCCAGTTACCTTCGGAAAAAGAGTTGGTAGCTCTTGATCCGGCAAA
CAAACCACCGCTGGTAGCGGTGGTTTTTTTGTTTGCAAGCAGCAGATTACGCGCAGAAAAAAAGGATCTC
AAGAAGATCCTTTGATCTTTTCTACGGGGTCTGACGCTCAGTGGAACGAAAACTCACGTTAAGGGATTTT
GGTCATGGCTAGTTAATTAACATTTAAATCAGCGGCCGCAATAAAATATCTTTATTTTCATTACATCTGT
GTGTTGGTTTTTTGTGTGAATCGTAACTAACATACGCTCTCCATCAAAACAAAACGAAACAAAACAAACT
AGCAAAATAGGCTGTCCCCAGTGCAAGTGCAGGTGCCAGAACATTTCTCTATCGAAGGATCTGCGATCGC
TCCGGTGCCCGTCAGTGGGCAGAGCGCACATCGCCCACAGTCCCCGAGAAGTTGGGGGGAGGGGTCGGCA
ATTGAACGGGTGCCTAGAGAAGGTGGCGCGGGGTAAACTGGGAAAGTGATGTCGTGTACTGGCTCCGCCT
TTTTCCCGAGGGTGGGGGAGAACCGTATATAAGTGCAGTAGTCGCCGTGAACGTTCTTTTTCGCAACGGG
TTTGCCGCCAGAACACAGCTGAAGCTTCGAGGGGCTCGCATCTCTCCTTCACGCGCCCGCCGCCCTACCT
GAGGCCGCCATCCACGCCGGTTGAGTCGCGTTCTGCCGCCTCCCGCCTGTGGTGCCTCCTGAACTGCGTC
CGCCGTCTAGGTAAGTTTAAAGCTCAGGTCGAGACCGGGCCTTTGTCCGGCGCTCCCTTGGAGCCTACCT
AGACTCAGCCGGCTCTCCACGCTTTGCCTGACCCTGCTTGCTCAACTCTACGTCTTTGTTTCGTTTTCTG
TTCTGCGCCGTTACAGATCCAAGCTGTGACCGGCGCCTACCTGAGATCACCGGCGAAGGAGGGCCACCAT
GTACAGGATGCAACTCCTGTCTTGCATTGCACTAAGTCTTGCACTTGTCACGAATTCGTACCCATACGAT
GTTCCAGATTACGCTGGATCCAAAATTGAAGAAGGCAAACTGGTGATTTGGATTAACGGCGATAAAGGCT
ATAACGGCCTGGCGGAAGTGGGCAAAAAATTTGAAAAAGATACCGGCATTAAAGTGACCGTGGAACATCC
GGATAAACTGGAAGAAAAATTTCCGCAGGTGGCGGCGACCGGCGATGGCCCGGATATTATTTTTTGGGCG
CATGATCGCTTTGGCGGCTATGCGCAGAGCGGCCTGCTGGCGGAAATTACCCCGGATAAAGCGTTTCAGG
ATAAACTGTATCCGTTTACCTGGGATGCGGTGCGCTATAACGGCAAACTGATTGCGTATCCGATTGCGGT
GGAAGCGCTGAGCCTGATTTATAACAAAGATCTGCTGCCGAACCCGCCGAAAACCTGGGAAGAAATTCCG
GCGCTGGATAAAGAACTGAAAGCGAAAGGCAAAAGCGCGCTGATGTTTAACCTGCAGGAACCGTATTTTA
CCTGGCCGCTGATTGCGGCGGATGGCGGCTATGCGTTTAAATATGAAAACGGCAAATATGATATTAAAGA
TGTGGGCGTGGATAACGCGGGCGCGAAAGCGGGCCTGACCTTTCTGGTGGATCTGATTAAAAACAAACAT
ATGAACGCGGATACCGATTATAGCATTGCGGAAGCGGCGTTTAACAAAGGCGAAACCGCGATGACCATTA
ACGGCCCGTGGGCGTGGAGCAACATTGATACCAGCAAAGTGAACTATGGCGTGACCGTGCTGCCGACCTT
TAAAGGCCAGCCGAGCAAACCGTTTGTGGGCGTGCTGAGCGCGGGCATTAACGCGGCGAGCCCGAACAAA
GAACTGGCGAAAGAATTTCTGGAAAACTATCTGCTGACCGATGAAGGCCTGGAAGCGGTGAACAAAGATA
AACCGCTGGGCGCGGTGGCGCTGAAAAGCTATGAAGAAGAACTGGCGAAAGATCCGCGCATTGCGGCGAC
CATGGAAAACGCGCAGAAAGGCGAAATTATGCCGAACATTCCGCAGATGAGCGCGTTTTGGTATGCGGTG
CGCACCGCGGTGATTAACGCGGCGAGCGGCCGCCAGACCGT
Features (pLannotate 1.2.2; 17 found; start..end, strand, type, name):
     50..1726    +  CDS            CELSR1 (fragment): CELR1_HUMAN - Also known as CDHF9, FMI2. Experimental evidence at protein level: Swiss-Prot protein existence level 1. Receptor that may have an important role in cell/cell signaling during nervous system formation. From Homo sapiens (Human).
   1766..2446    +  CDS            IGHG1 (fragment): IGHG1_HUMAN - Experimental evidence at protein level: Swiss-Prot protein existence level 1. Constant region of immunoglobulin heavy chains. Immunoglobulins, also known as antibodies, are membrane-bound or secreted glycoproteins produced by B lymphocytes. In the recognition phase of humoral immunity, the membrane-bound immunoglobulins serve as receptors which, upon binding of a specific antigen, trigger the clonal expansion and differentiation of B lymphocytes into immunoglobulins- secreting plasma cells. Secreted immunoglobulins mediate the effector phase of humoral immunity, which results in
   2471..2592    -  polyA_signal   SV40 poly(A) signal: SV40 polyadenylation signal
   2615..2686    -  CDS            large T antigen (fragment): large T antigen from SV40 (simian virus 40)
   2696..3090    -  polyA_signal   β-globin poly(A): human β-globin polyadenylation signal
   3107..3478    -  CDS            ble: BLE_STRHI - Experimental evidence at protein level: Swiss-Prot protein existence level 1. Binding protein with a strong affinity to the bleomycin family of antibiotics. From Streptoalloteichus hindustanus.
   3540..3583    -  promoter       EM7 promoter (fragment): synthetic bacterial promoter&nbsp
   3970..4069    -  promoter       CMV promoter (fragment): human cytomegalovirus (CMV) immediate early promoter
   4071..4374    -  enhancer       CMV enhancer: human cytomegalovirus immediate early enhancer
   4454..5042    -  rep_origin     ori: high-copy-number ColE1/pMB1/pBR322/pUC origin of replication
   5150..5198    +  polyA_signal   poly(A) signal: synthetic polyadenylation signal
   5209..5300    +  misc_feature   pause site: RNA polymerase II transcriptional pause signal from the human α2 globin gene
   5337..5548    +  promoter       EF-1α core promoter: core promoter for human elongation factor EF-1α
   5561..5829    +  LTR            5' LTR (truncated): truncated 5' long terminal repeat (LTR) from human T-cell leukemia virus (HTLV) type 1
   5879..5938    +  sig_peptide    IL-2 signal sequence: human interleukin-2 signal sequence
   5939..5965    +  CDS            3xHA (fragment): three tandem HA epitope tags
   5969..28      +  CDS            malE (fragment) (across the origin): MALE_ECO57 - Experimental evidence at protein level: Swiss-Prot protein existence level 1. Part of the ABC transporter complex MalEFGK involved in maltose/maltodextrin import. Binds maltose and higher maltodextrins. From Escherichia coli O157:H7.
