[The description below was written by a language model from this plasmid's Addgene catalogue record and pLannotate feature annotations shown in this document.]
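Description:
HA-MBP-TEVpCS-ADGRC1 CTFdeltaTA-FLAG is a 7,041 nt mammalian expression plasmid built on the pFuse-hIgG1-Fc2 backbone. It is propagated in E. coli at high copy from a ColE1/pUC-type origin and selected with Zeocin. The Streptoalloteichus hindustanus ble gene sits behind both a CMV enhancer/promoter and the bacterial EM7 promoter, and is terminated by a human β-globin poly(A). This arrangement allows the same marker to work in bacteria and in mammalian cells.

The payload is driven by a composite promoter made of the human EF-1α core promoter and a truncated HTLV-1 5' LTR segment. A synthetic poly(A) signal and an RNA polymerase II pause site lie upstream and insulate the cassette from read-through transcription. The open reading frame begins with the human IL-2 signal sequence, which directs the protein into the secretory pathway. An HA epitope and E. coli maltose-binding protein (malE) follow. The construct name then indicates a TEV protease cleavage site, although this site is not annotated in the feature table. Next comes a fragment of human CELSR1 (ADGRC1) lacking residues 1–2453. The "CTFdeltaTA" designation suggests a C-terminal fragment containing the transmembrane domain with the tethered agonist removed. A C-terminal FLAG tag is recorded in the catalogue but was not annotated.

A backbone-derived IgG1 Fc fragment remains downstream of the insert, ahead of the SV40 poly(A). The record does not say whether it is translated, and the C-terminal FLAG designation suggests the reading frame ends before it.

The stated purpose is mammalian expression of adhesion GPCR transmembrane domains, and the associated study examined tethered agonist signaling. The tags would allow detection of the receptor, and the TEV site would presumably permit removal of the N-terminal MBP module.
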