Addgene plasmid #217717: HA-MBP-TEVpCS-ADGRC1 CTFdeltaTA-FLAG
Purpose: Mammalian expression of Adhesion G Protein-Coupled Receptor transmembrane domains
Depositing lab: Stephen Blacklow. Depositing organization: Harvard Medical School. Publication: Heterogeneity of tethered agonist signaling in adhesion G protein-coupled receptors. Dates AN, Jones DTD, Smith JS, Skiba MA, Rich MF, Burruss MM, Kruse AC, Blacklow SC. Cell Chem Biol. 2024 Aug 15;31(8):1542-1553.e4. doi: 10.1016/j.chembiol.2024.03.004. Epub 2024 Apr 11. PubMed 38608683.
Backbone
  Vector backbone: pFuse-hIgG1-Fc2
  Backbone manufacturer: Invitrogen
  Vector type: Mammalian Expression
Growth in bacteria
  Bacterial resistance: Bleocin (Zeocin), 50 μg/mL
  Growth temperature: 37°C
  Growth strain: DH5alpha
  Copy number: High Copy
Gene/Insert
  Gene/Insert name: CELSR1 (alt name: ADGRC1)
  Species: H. sapiens (human)
  Mutation: Deletion of residues 1-2453
  Entrez Gene: CELSR1 (a.k.a. RP5-1163J1.5, CDHF9, FMI2, HFMI2, ME2)
  Tag / fusion protein: HA (N terminal on insert); FLAG (C terminal on insert)
  Cloning method: Gibson Cloning
Terms and licenses: Academic/Nonprofit Terms; Industry Terms: Not Available to Industry
Depositor comments: Please visit https://www.biorxiv.org/content/10.1101/2022.07.14.500097v2 for bioRxiv preprint.
How to cite: HA-MBP-TEVpCS-ADGRC1 CTFdeltaTA-FLAG was a gift from Stephen Blacklow (Addgene plasmid # 217717 ; http://n2t.net/addgene:217717 ; RRID:Addgene_217717)
