>Addgene plasmid #217717 | HA-MBP-TEVpCS-ADGRC1 CTFdeltaTA-FLAG | depositor partial sequence | sequence record 424465 | MBP-CTFdeltaTA Insert
ATGTACAGGATGCAACTCCTGTCTTGCATTGCACTAAGTCTTGCACTTGTCACGAATTCGTACCCATACG
ATGTTCCAGATTACGCTGGATCCAAAATTGAAGAAGGCAAACTGGTGATTTGGATTAACGGCGATAAAGG
CTATAACGGCCTGGCGGAAGTGGGCAAAAAATTTGAAAAAGATACCGGCATTAAAGTGACCGTGGAACAT
CCGGATAAACTGGAAGAAAAATTTCCGCAGGTGGCGGCGACCGGCGATGGCCCGGATATTATTTTTTGGG
CGCATGATCGCTTTGGCGGCTATGCGCAGAGCGGCCTGCTGGCGGAAATTACCCCGGATAAAGCGTTTCA
GGATAAACTGTATCCGTTTACCTGGGATGCGGTGCGCTATAACGGCAAACTGATTGCGTATCCGATTGCG
GTGGAAGCGCTGAGCCTGATTTATAACAAAGATCTGCTGCCGAACCCGCCGAAAACCTGGGAAGAAATTC
CGGCGCTGGATAAAGAACTGAAAGCGAAAGGCAAAAGCGCGCTGATGTTTAACCTGCAGGAACCGTATTT
TACCTGGCCGCTGATTGCGGCGGATGGCGGCTATGCGTTTAAATATGAAAACGGCAAATATGATATTAAA
GATGTGGGCGTGGATAACGCGGGCGCGAAAGCGGGCCTGACCTTTCTGGTGGATCTGATTAAAAACAAAC
ATATGAACGCGGATACCGATTATAGCATTGCGGAAGCGGCGTTTAACAAAGGCGAAACCGCGATGACCAT
TAACGGCCCGTGGGCGTGGAGCAACATTGATACCAGCAAAGTGAACTATGGCGTGACCGTGCTGCCGACC
TTTAAAGGCCAGCCGAGCAAACCGTTTGTGGGCGTGCTGAGCGCGGGCATTAACGCGGCGAGCCCGAACA
AAGAACTGGCGAAAGAATTTCTGGAAAACTATCTGCTGACCGATGAAGGCCTGGAAGCGGTGAACAAAGA
TAAACCGCTGGGCGCGGTGGCGCTGAAAAGCTATGAAGAAGAACTGGCGAAAGATCCGCGCATTGCGGCG
ACCATGGAAAACGCGCAGAAAGGCGAAATTATGCCGAACATTCCGCAGATGAGCGCGTTTTGGTATGCGG
TGCGCACCGCGGTGATTAACGCGGCGAGCGGCCGCCAGACCGTGGATGAAGCGCTGAAAGATGCGCAGAC
CAACGAGAACCTTTACTTCCAAGACATCAGCCGTAGAGAGAACGGAGAAGTGCTGCCTCTGAAAATCGTG
ACATACGCCGCCGTGTCCCTCTCCCTGGCTGCCCTGCTGGTGGCTTTCGTGCTGCTGTCTCTGGTGCGGA
TGCTTCGGAGCAACCTGCATAGCATCCACAAGCACCTGGCCGTGGCCCTGTTCCTGAGCCAGCTGGTCTT
TGTGATTGGCATCAACCAGACAGAGAATCCTTTCCTGTGTACAGTGGTGGCCATCCTGCTCCACTATATC
TACATGAGCACATTCGCCTGGACTCTGGTGGAAAGCCTGCACGTGTACAGAATGCTGACAGAGGTGCGCA
ACATTGACACCGGCCCTATGCGGTTCTACTACGTGGTCGGATGGGGCATCCCCGCTATCGTGACCGGCCT
GGCCGTGGGCTTGGATCCCCAGGGCTACGGCAACCCCGACTTCTGCTGGCTGAGCTTGCAGGACACCCTG
ATCTGGTCTTTCGCCGGCCCCATCGGCGCCGTAATCATCATCAACACCGTTACATCTGTGCTGTCTGCTA
AGGTGTCCTGTCAGAGAAAGCACCACTACTACGGAAAAAAGGGCATCGTGAGCCTGCTGCGAACCGCCTT
CCTGCTACTGCTCCTGATCAGCGCCACATGGCTGCTGGGCCTGCTGGCCGTGAACAGAGATGCCCTGAGC
TTTCACTACCTGTTTGCCATCTTCAGCGGCCTGCAGGGCCCCTTCGTGCTGCTGTTCCACTGCGTGCTGA
ACCAGGAGGTGAGAAAGCACCTGAAGGGCGTGCTGGGAGGCAGGAAGCTGCACCTGGAAGATTCCGCCAC
CACAAGAGCCACCCTGCTGACCAGAAGCCTGAACTGCAACACCACCTTCGGCGACGGACCTGACATGCTG
AGAACAGATCTGGGCGAGTCTACCGCCAGCCTGGACTCCATCGTGCGGGACGAGGGCATCCAGAAACTGG
GAGTTTCCTCCGGCCTGGTGCGGGGATCCCACGGCGAACCCGACGCCAGCCTCATGCCTCGGAGCTGCAA
GGACCCACCAGGCCACGACAGCGATTCCGACAGCGAGCTGAGCCTGGACGAGCAGAGCAGCAGCTACGCC
TCTAGCCACAGCTCTGATAGCGAGGACGACGGCGTGGGCGCCGAGGAAAAGTGGGACCCCGCCAGAGGCG
CCGTGCACAGCACCCCTAAGGGCGATGCCGTTGCTAATCACGTGCCAGCTGGCTGGCCTGATCAATCTCT
GGCTGAGAGCGACAGCGAGGACCCCAGCGGCAAGCCTAGACTGAAGGTGGAAACCAAGGTGTCTGTGGAA
CTGCACAGAGAGGAACAAGGGAGCCATAGAGGCGAGTACCCTCCTGATCAGGAGAGCGGCGGCGCGGCTA
GACTGGCCTCCAGCCAGCCTCCTGAGCAGCGGAAAGGCATCCTGAAGAACAAGGTCACATATCCTCCTCC
ACTGACCCTGACCGAGCAGACCCTGAAGGGAAGACTGAGAGAAAAGCTGGCTGATTGCGAGCAAAGTCCT
ACCAGCTCTAGAACCAGCTCCCTGGGAAGCGGAGGTCCTGATTGCGCCATCACAGTGAAGAGCCCCGGCA
GAGAACCTGGCCGGGACCACCTAAATGGCGTCGCCATGAACGTGCGGACCGGCTCTGCCCAGGCCGACGG
CAGCGACTCTGAAAAACCTGGTTCTGACTACAAAGACGATGACGACAAGTGAAGATCTGACAAAACTCAC
ACA
